Addgene plasmid #175527: pcDNA5/FRT/TO_NES_HaloTag7
Purpose: Strict cytosolic expression of HaloTag7 in mammalian cells
Depositing lab: Kai Johnsson. Depositing organization: Max Planck Institute for Medical Research. Publication: Engineered HaloTag variants for fluorescence lifetime multiplexing. Frei MS, Tarnawski M, Roberti MJ, Koch B, Hiblot J, Johnsson K. Nat Methods. 2021 Dec 16. pii: 10.1038/s41592-021-01341-x. doi: 10.1038/s41592-021-01341-x. PubMed 34916672.
Backbone
  Vector backbone: pCDNA5/FR/TO
  Vector type: Mammalian Expression
  Selectable markers: Hygromycin
Growth in bacteria
  Bacterial resistance: Ampicillin, 100 μg/mL
  Growth temperature: 37°C
  Growth strain: DH5alpha
  Copy number: High Copy
Gene/Insert
  Gene/Insert name: NES-HaloTag7 (alt name: NES-HaloTag7)
  Species: H. sapiens (human)
  Cloning method: Gibson Cloning
Terms and licenses: Academic/Nonprofit Terms; Industry Terms: Not Available to Industry
How to cite: pcDNA5/FRT/TO_NES_HaloTag7 was a gift from Kai Johnsson (Addgene plasmid # 175527 ; http://n2t.net/addgene:175527 ; RRID:Addgene_175527)
