[The description below was written by a language model from this plasmid's Addgene catalogue record and pLannotate feature annotations shown in this document.]
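Description:
pcDNA5/FRT/TO_NES_HaloTag7 is a mammalian expression plasmid of about 6.1 kb built on the pcDNA5/FRT/TO backbone and designed for strictly cytosolic expression of HaloTag7. It is propagated in E. coli as a high-copy plasmid through a ColE1/pUC-type origin, with ampicillin selection from the β-lactamase gene. Several small annotated fragments (f1 ori, lac promoter/operator, lacI, ble, bom and an SV40 promoter piece) appear to be backbone remnants rather than functional parts of the design.

The expression cassette consists of the human CMV immediate-early enhancer and promoter followed directly by short tet operator-type matches. This fits the "TO" design of the backbone, in which transcription is repressed in cells that supply the Tet repressor and is induced by tetracycline or doxycycline, while it is constitutive in cells lacking the repressor. Downstream lies the HaloTag coding sequence, a modified bacterial dehalogenase that bonds covalently to chloroalkane ligands such as fluorescent dyes, terminated by the bGH polyadenylation signal. The nuclear export signal named in the insert is not annotated separately. It presumably sits at the N-terminus, in the unannotated stretch upstream of the HaloTag feature, and serves to keep the protein out of the nucleus. The record lists the insert species as human, although HaloTag itself is of bacterial origin.

An FRT site sits immediately upstream of a hygromycin resistance gene that has no annotated promoter of its own and is followed by the SV40 poly(A) signal. With FLP recombinase, the plasmid can integrate into a genomic FRT site in a suitable host line, which activates hygromycin resistance and yields isogenic stable lines. The associated publication concerns HaloTag variants for fluorescence lifetime multiplexing, so this construct likely provides a cytosolic HaloTag7 for such live-cell labelling and imaging work.
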