Features (pLannotate 1.2.2; 21 found; start..end, strand, type, name):
    111..490     +  enhancer       CMV enhancer: human cytomegalovirus immediate early enhancer
    491..694     +  promoter       CMV promoter: human cytomegalovirus (CMV) immediate early promoter
    696..715     +  promoter       PLtetO-1 promoter (fragment): modified phage lambda PL promoter with tet operator sites (Lutz and Bujard, 1997)
    717..736     +  promoter       PLtetO-1 promoter (fragment): modified phage lambda PL promoter with tet operator sites (Lutz and Bujard, 1997)
    744..777     +  promoter       TRE3GV promoter (fragment): 3rd-generation Tet-responsive promoter that can be activated by binding of Tet-On® 3G, optimized for retroviral and lentiviral vectors
    988..1871    +  CDS            HaloTag® (fragment): modified bacterial dehalogenase that forms covalent bonds with chloroalkane derivatives
   1922..2146    +  polyA_signal   bGH poly(A) signal: bovine growth hormone polyadenylation signal
   2150..2171    +  promoter       SV40 promoter (fragment): SV40 enhancer and early promoter
   2192..2425    +  rep_origin     f1 ori (fragment) (sequence partly withheld): f1 bacteriophage origin of replication; arrow indicates direction of (+) strand synthesis
   2430..2477    +  protein_bind   FRT: FLP-mediated recombination occurs in the 8-bp core sequence TCTAGAAA (Turan and Bode, 2011). FLP recombinase from the Saccharomyces cerevisiae 2μ plasmid
   2485..3507    +  CDS            HygR: aminoglycoside phosphotransferase from E. coli; aph(4)-Ia; confers resistance to hygromycin
   3517..3642    +  CDS            ble (fragment): BLE_KLEPN - Experimental evidence at protein level: Swiss-Prot protein existence level 1. Binding protein with a strong affinity to the bleomycin family of antibiotics. Binds to CL990; an antimitotic-antibiotic compound. From Klebsiella pneumoniae.
   3637..3758    +  polyA_signal   SV40 poly(A) signal: SV40 polyadenylation signal
   3831..3847    -  protein_bind   lac operator: The lac repressor binds to the lac operator to inhibit transcription in E. coli. This inhibition can be relieved by adding lactose or isopropyl-β-D-thiogalactopyranoside (IPTG). lac repressor encoded by lacI
   3855..3885    -  promoter       lac promoter: promoter for the E. coli lac operon
   3900..3921    -  protein_bind   CAP binding site: CAP binding activates transcription in the presence of cAMP. E. coli catabolite activator protein
   3934..4026    -  CDS            lacI (fragment): lac repressor; lacI; The lac repressor binds to the lac operator to inhibit transcription in E. coli. This inhibition can be relieved by adding lactose or isopropyl-β-D-thiogalactopyranoside (IPTG).
   4209..4797    -  rep_origin     ori: high-copy-number ColE1/pMB1/pBR322/pUC origin of replication
   4968..5828    -  CDS            AmpR: β-lactamase; bla; confers resistance to ampicillin, carbenicillin, and related antibiotics
   5829..5933    -  promoter       AmpR promoter: bla
   5992..6044    -  misc_feature   bom (fragment): basis of mobility region from pBR322
>Addgene plasmid #175527 | pcDNA5/FRT/TO_NES_HaloTag7 | addgene full sequence | sequence record 343792 | Addgene NGS Result
CAAAATTTAAGCTACAACAAGGCAAGGCTTGACCGACAATTGCATGAAGAATCTGCTTAGGGTTAGGCGT
TTTGCGCTGCTTCGCGATGTACGGGCCAGATATACGCGTTGACATTGATTATTGACTAGTTATTAATAGT
AATCAATTACGGGGTCATTAGTTCATAGCCCATATATGGAGTTCCGCGTTACATAACTTACGGTAAATGG
CCCGCCTGGCTGACCGCCCAACGACCCCCGCCCATTGACGTCAATAATGACGTATGTTCCCATAGTAACG
CCAATAGGGACTTTCCATTGACGTCAATGGGTGGAGTATTTACGGTAAACTGCCCACTTGGCAGTACATC
AAGTGTATCATATGCCAAGTACGCCCCCTATTGACGTCAATGACGGTAAATGGCCCGCCTGGCATTATGC
CCAGTACATGACCTTATGGGACTTTCCTACTTGGCAGTACATCTACGTATTAGTCATCGCTATTACCATG
GTGATGCGGTTTTGGCAGTACATCAATGGGCGTGGATAGCGGTTTGACTCACGGGGATTTCCAAGTCTCC
ACCCCATTGACGTCAATGGGAGTTTGTTTTGGCACCAAAATCAACGGGACTTTCCAAAATGTCGTAACAA
CTCCGCCCCATTGACGCAAATGGGCGGTAGGCGTGTACGGTGGGAGGTCTATATAAGCAGAGCTCTCCCT
ATCAGTGATAGAGATCTCCCTATCAGTGATAGAGATCGTCGACGAGCTCGTTTAGTGAACCGTCAGATCG
CCTGGAGACGCCATCCACGCTGTTTTGACCTCCATAGAAGACACCGGGACCGATCCAGCCTCCGGACTCT
AGCGTTTAAACTTAAGCTTGGTACCGAGCTCGGATCCACTAGTCCAGTGTGGTGGAATTCTGCAGATATC
CAGCAACCATGCTGCAGAACGAGCTTGCTCTTAAGTTGGCTGGACTTGATATTAACAAGACTGGAGGTTC
TGGATCCGAAATCGGTACTGGCTTTCCATTCGACCCCCATTATGTGGAAGTCCTGGGCGAGCGCATGCAC
TACGTCGATGTTGGTCCGCGCGATGGCACCCCTGTGCTGTTCCTGCACGGTAACCCGACCTCCTCCTACG
TGTGGCGCAACATCATCCCGCATGTTGCACCGACCCATCGCTGCATTGCTCCAGACCTGATCGGTATGGG
CAAATCCGACAAACCAGACCTGGGTTATTTCTTCGACGACCACGTCCGCTTCATGGATGCCTTCATCGAA
GCCCTGGGTCTGGAAGAGGTCGTCCTGGTCATTCACGACTGGGGCTCCGCTCTGGGTTTCCACTGGGCCA
AGCGCAATCCAGAGCGCGTCAAAGGTATTGCATTTATGGAGTTCATCCGCCCTATCCCGACCTGGGACGA
ATGGCCAGAATTTGCCCGCGAGACCTTCCAGGCCTTCCGCACCACCGACGTCGGCCGCAAGCTGATCATC
GATCAGAACGTTTTTATCGAGGGTACGCTGCCGATGGGTGTCGTCCGCCCGCTGACTGAAGTCGAGATGG
ACCATTACCGCGAGCCGTTCCTGAATCCTGTTGACCGCGAGCCACTGTGGCGCTTCCCAAACGAGCTGCC
AATCGCCGGTGAGCCAGCGAACATCGTCGCGCTGGTCGAAGAATACATGGACTGGCTGCACCAGTCCCCT
GTCCCGAAGCTGCTGTTCTGGGGCACCCCAGGCGTTCTGATCCCACCGGCCGAAGCCGCTCGCCTGGCCA
AAAGCCTGCCTAACTGCAAGGCTGTGGACATCGGCCCGGGTCTGAATCTGCTGCAAGAAGACAACCCGGA
CCTGATCGGCAGCGAGATCGCGCGCTGGCTGTCTACTCTGGAGATTTCCGGTTAACCGCTCGAGTCTAGA
GGGCCCGTTTAAACCCGCTGATCAGCCTCGACTGTGCCTTCTAGTTGCCAGCCATCTGTTGTTTGCCCCT
CCCCCGTGCCTTCCTTGACCCTGGAAGGTGCCACTCCCACTGTCCTTTCCTAATAAAATGAGGAAATTGC
ATCGCATTGTCTGAGTAGGTGTCATTCTATTCTGGGGGGTGGGGTGGGGCAGGACAGCAAGGGGGAGGAT
TGGGAAGACAATAGCAGGCATGCTGGGGATGCGGTGGGCTCTATGGCTTCTGAGGCGGAAAGAACCAGCT
GGGGCTCTAGGGGGTATCCCC
[124 nt withheld, positions 2192-2315]
C
[91 nt withheld, positions 2317-2407]
AGGGTGATGGTTCACGTACCTAGAAGTTCCTATTCCGAAGTTCCTATTCTCTAGAAAGTATAGGAACTTC
CTTGGCCAAAAAGCCTGAACTCACCGCGACGTCTGTCGAGAAGTTTCTGATCGAAAAGTTCGACAGCGTC
TCCGACCTGATGCAGCTCTCGGAGGGCGAAGAATCTCGTGCTTTCAGCTTCGATGTAGGAGGGCGTGGAT
ATGTCCTGCGGGTAAATAGCTGCGCCGATGGTTTCTACAAAGATCGTTATGTTTATCGGCACTTTGCATC
GGCCGCGCTCCCGATTCCGGAAGTGCTTGACATTGGGGAATTCAGCGAGAGCCTGACCTATTGCATCTCC
CGCCGTGCACAGGGTGTCACGTTGCAAGACCTGCCTGAAACCGAACTGCCCGCTGTTCTGCAGCCGGTCG
CGGAGGCCATGGATGCGATCGCTGCGGCCGATCTTAGCCAGACGAGCGGGTTCGGCCCATTCGGACCGCA
AGGAATCGGTCAATACACTACATGGCGTGATTTCATATGCGCGATTGCTGATCCCCATGTGTATCACTGG
CAAACTGTGATGGACGACACCGTCAGTGCGTCCGTCGCGCAGGCTCTCGATGAGCTGATGCTTTGGGCCG
AGGACTGCCCCGAAGTCCGGCACCTCGTGCACGCGGATTTCGGCTCCAACAATGTCCTGACGGACAATGG
CCGCATAACAGCGGTCATTGACTGGAGCGAGGCGATGTTCGGGGATTCCCAATACGAGGTCGCCAACATC
TTCTTCTGGAGGCCGTGGTTGGCTTGTATGGAGCAGCAGACGCGCTACTTCGAGCGGAGGCATCCGGAGC
TTGCAGGATCGCCGCGGCTCCGGGCGTATATGCTCCGCATTGGTCTTGACCAACTCTATCAGAGCTTGGT
TGACGGCAATTTCGATGATGCAGCTTGGGCGCAGGGTCGATGCGACGCAATCGTCCGATCCGGAGCCGGG
ACTGTCGGGCGTACACAAATCGCCCGCAGAAGCGCGGCCGTCTGGACCGATGGCTGTGTAGAAGTACTCG
CCGATAGTGGAAACCGACGCCCCAGCACTCGTCCGAGGGCAAAGGAATAGCACGTACTACGAGATTTCGA
TTCCACCGCCGCCTTCTATGAAAGGTTGGGCTTCGGAATCGTTTTCCGGGACGCCGGCTGGATGATCCTC
CAGCGCGGGGATCTCATGCTGGAGTTCTTCGCCCACCCCAACTTGTTTATTGCAGCTTATAATGGTTACA
AATAAAGCAATAGCATCACAAATTTCACAAATAAAGCATTTTTTTCACTGCATTCTAGTTGTGGTTTGTC
CAAACTCATCAATGTATCTTATCATGTCTGTATACCGTCGACCTCTAGCTAGAGCTTGGCGTAATCATGG
TCATAGCTGTTTCCTGTGTGAAATTGTTATCCGCTCACAATTCCACACAACATACGAGCCGGAAGCATAA
AGTGTAAAGCCTGGGGTGCCTAATGAGTGAGCTAACTCACATTAATTGCGTTGCGCTCACTGCCCGCTTT
CCAGTCGGGAAACCTGTCGTGCCAGCTGCATTAATGAATCGGCCAACGCGCGGGGAGAGGCGGTTTGCGT
ATTGGGCGCTCTTCCGCTTCCTCGCTCACTGACTCGCTGCGCTCGGTCGTTCGGCTGCGGCGAGCGGTAT
CAGCTCACTCAAAGGCGGTAATACGGTTATCCACAGAATCAGGGGATAACGCAGGAAAGAACATGTGAGC
AAAAGGCCAGCAAAAGGCCAGGAACCGTAAAAAGGCCGCGTTGCTGGCGTTTTTCCATAGGCTCCGCCCC
CCTGACGAGCATCACAAAAATCGACGCTCAAGTCAGAGGTGGCGAAACCCGACAGGACTATAAAGATACC
AGGCGTTTCCCCCTGGAAGCTCCCTCGTGCGCTCTCCTGTTCCGACCCTGCCGCTTACCGGATACCTGTC
CGCCTTTCTCCCTTCGGGAAGCGTGGCGCTTTCTCATAGCTCACGCTGTAGGTATCTCAGTTCGGTGTAG
GTCGTTCGCTCCAAGCTGGGCTGTGTGCACGAACCCCCCGTTCAGCCCGACCGCTGCGCCTTATCCGGTA
ACTATCGTCTTGAGTCCAACCCGGTAAGACACGACTTATCGCCACTGGCAGCAGCCACTGGTAACAGGAT
TAGCAGAGCGAGGTATGTAGGCGGTGCTACAGAGTTCTTGAAGTGGTGGCCTAACTACGGCTACACTAGA
AGAACAGTATTTGGTATCTGCGCTCTGCTGAAGCCAGTTACCTTCGGAAAAAGAGTTGGTAGCTCTTGAT
CCGGCAAACAAACCACCGCTGGTAGCGGTGGTTTTTTTGTTTGCAAGCAGCAGATTACGCGCAGAAAAAA
AGGATCTCAAGAAGATCCTTTGATCTTTTCTACGGGGTCTGACGCTCAGTGGAACGAAAACTCACGTTAA
GGGATTTTGGTCATGAGATTATCAAAAAGGATCTTCACCTAGATCCTTTTAAATTAAAAATGAAGTTTTA
AATCAATCTAAAGTATATATGAGTAAACTTGGTCTGACAGTTACCAATGCTTAATCAGTGAGGCACCTAT
CTCAGCGATCTGTCTATTTCGTTCATCCATAGTTGCCTGACTCCCCGTCGTGTAGATAACTACGATACGG
GAGGGCTTACCATCTGGCCCCAGTGCTGCAATGATACCGCGAGACCCACGCTCACCGGCTCCAGATTTAT
CAGCAATAAACCAGCCAGCCGGAAGGGCCGAGCGCAGAAGTGGTCCTGCAACTTTATCCGCCTCCATCCA
GTCTATTAATTGTTGCCGGGAAGCTAGAGTAAGTAGTTCGCCAGTTAATAGTTTGCGCAACGTTGTTGCC
ATTGCTACAGGCATCGTGGTGTCACGCTCGTCGTTTGGTATGGCTTCATTCAGCTCCGGTTCCCAACGAT
CAAGGCGAGTTACATGATCCCCCATGTTGTGCAAAAAAGCGGTTAGCTCCTTCGGTCCTCCGATCGTTGT
CAGAAGTAAGTTGGCCGCAGTGTTATCACTCATGGTTATGGCAGCACTGCATAATTCTCTTACTGTCATG
CCATCCGTAAGATGCTTTTCTGTGACTGGTGAGTACTCAACCAAGTCATTCTGAGAATAGTGTATGCGGC
GACCGAGTTGCTCTTGCCCGGCGTCAATACGGGATAATACCGCGCCACATAGCAGAACTTTAAAAGTGCT
CATCATTGGAAAACGTTCTTCGGGGCGAAAACTCTCAAGGATCTTACCGCTGTTGAGATCCAGTTCGATG
TAACCCACTCGTGCACCCAACTGATCTTCAGCATCTTTTACTTTCACCAGCGTTTCTGGGTGAGCAAAAA
CAGGAAGGCAAAATGCCGCAAAAAAGGGAATAAGGGCGACACGGAAATGTTGAATACTCATACTCTTCCT
TTTTCAATATTATTGAAGCATTTATCAGGGTTATTGTCTCATGAGCGGATACATATTTGAATGTATTTAG
AAAAATAAACAAATAGGGGTTCCGCGCACATTTCCCCGAAAAGTGCCACCTGACGTCGACGGATCGGGAG
ATCTCCCGATCCCCTATGGTGCACTCTCAGTACAATCTGCTCTGATGCCGCATAGTTAAGCCAGTATCTG
CTCCCTGCTTGTGTGTTGGAGGTCGCTGAGTAGTGCGCGAG
